Addgene plasmid #176378: pSOX11.1.0-gDNA
Purpose: Expresses spCas9 and gRNA sequence targeting SOX11
Depositing lab: Barbara Stranger & Kevin White. Depositing organization: University of Chicago.
Backbone
  Vector backbone: pX330
  Backbone manufacturer: addgene ID: 42230
  Vector type: CRISPR
Growth in bacteria
  Bacterial resistance: Ampicillin, 100 μg/mL
  Growth temperature: 37°C
  Growth strain: DH5alpha
  Copy number: High Copy
Gene/Insert
  Gene/Insert name: SOX11 gRNA
  gRNA/shRNA sequence: CCTTTCAATATGTGAACACC(AGG)
  Species: H. sapiens (human)
  Cloning method: Restriction Enzyme; 5′ cloning site BbsI (destroyed during cloning); 3′ cloning site BbsI (destroyed during cloning)
Terms and licenses: Academic/Nonprofit Terms; Industry Terms: Not Available to Industry
Depositor comments: gRNA sequence listed also includes (uncloned) PAM
How to cite: pSOX11.1.0-gDNA was a gift from Barbara Stranger & Kevin White (Addgene plasmid # 176378 ; http://n2t.net/addgene:176378 ; RRID:Addgene_176378)
