[The description below was written by a language model from this plasmid's Addgene catalogue record and pLannotate feature annotations shown in this document.]
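Description:
pSOX11.1.0-gDNA is a pX330-based CRISPR plasmid that expresses Streptococcus pyogenes Cas9 together with a single guide RNA directed against human SOX11. It is an all-in-one plasmid for delivery into mammalian cells rather than a packaged viral vector. A single AAV2 inverted terminal repeat is annotated downstream of the Cas9 cassette, but one ITR alone does not form a packageable AAV genome. In bacteria the plasmid is maintained at high copy from a ColE1/pUC-type origin and selected with ampicillin through the β-lactamase (AmpR) gene and its own promoter. An f1 phage origin is also present, along with short fragments of pBR322 bom and rop sequences that appear to be backbone remnants.

The payload consists of two expression units. A human U6 RNA polymerase III promoter sits at the end of the circular map and reads across the numbering origin into the S. pyogenes guide RNA scaffold. The SOX11-specific spacer lies between them, having been cloned into the BbsI sites, which were destroyed in the process. The depositor notes that the listed target sequence includes the PAM, which is not part of the cloned guide. A second, partial scaffold fragment is annotated just after the full scaffold.

Cas9 is driven by a hybrid RNA polymerase II promoter made of the CMV enhancer, the chicken β-actin promoter and a hybrid CBA/MVM intron. The annotation tool splits the coding sequence into contiguous N- and C-terminal portions that together form one open reading frame. This frame ends in a bipartite nucleoplasmin nuclear localisation signal and is followed by the bovine growth hormone polyadenylation signal.

According to the record, the plasmid's purpose is to express Cas9 and a guide targeting SOX11, which directs cleavage at that locus. The downstream application is not stated.
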