Features (pLannotate 1.2.2; 18 found; start..end, strand, type, name):
      1..76      +  misc_RNA       gRNA scaffold: guide RNA scaffold for the Streptococcus pyogenes CRISPR/Cas9 system
     83..126     +  misc_RNA       gRNA scaffold (fragment): guide RNA scaffold for the Streptococcus pyogenes CRISPR/Cas9 system
    173..458     +  enhancer       CMV enhancer: human cytomegalovirus immediate early enhancer; contains an 18-bp deletion relative to the standard CMV enhancer
    460..737     +  promoter       chicken β-actin promoter: No description available
    738..965     +  intron         hybrid intron: hybrid between chicken β-actin (CBA) and minute virus of mice (MMV) introns (Gray et al., 2011)
   1103..2704    +  CDS            Cas9(N): N-terminal portion of Streptococcus pyogenes Cas9 (Zetsche et al., 2015)
   2705..5203    +  CDS            Cas9(C): C-terminal portion of Streptococcus pyogenes Cas9 (Zetsche et al., 2015)
   5204..5251    +  CDS            nucleoplasmin NLS: bipartite nuclear localization signal from nucleoplasmin
   5285..5396    +  polyA_signal   bGH poly(A) signal: bovine growth hormone polyadenylation signal
   5501..5641    +  repeat_region  AAV2 ITR: inverted terminal repeat of adeno-associated virus serotype 2 inverted
   5646..5697    -  misc_feature   bom (fragment): basis of mobility region from pBR322
   5716..6171    +  rep_origin     f1 ori (sequence partly withheld): f1 bacteriophage origin of replication; arrow indicates direction of (+) strand synthesis
   6172..6221    -  misc_feature   bom (fragment): basis of mobility region from pBR322
   6323..6358    -  CDS            rop (fragment): Rop protein, which maintains plasmids at low copy number; rop
   6453..6557    +  promoter       AmpR promoter: bla
   6558..7418    +  CDS            AmpR: β-lactamase; bla; confers resistance to ampicillin, carbenicillin, and related antibiotics
   7589..8177    +  rep_origin     ori: high-copy-number ColE1/pMB1/pBR322/pUC origin of replication
   8239..8479    +  promoter       U6 promoter: RNA polymerase III promoter for human U6 snRNA
>Addgene plasmid #176378 | pSOX11.1.0-gDNA | addgene full sequence | sequence record 347389 | Addgene NGS Result
GTTTTAGAGCTAGAAATAGCAAGTTAAAATAAGGCTAGTCCGTTATCAACTTGAAAAAGTGGCACCGAGT
CGGTGCTTTTTTGTTTTAGAGCTAGAAATAGCAAGTTAAAATAAGGCTAGTCCGTTTTTAGCGCGTGCGC
CAATTCTGCAGACAAATGGCTCTAGAGGTACCCGTTACATAACTTACGGTAAATGGCCCGCCTGGCTGAC
CGCCCAACGACCCCCGCCCATTGACGTCAATAGTAACGCCAATAGGGACTTTCCATTGACGTCAATGGGT
GGAGTATTTACGGTAAACTGCCCACTTGGCAGTACATCAAGTGTATCATATGCCAAGTACGCCCCCTATT
GACGTCAATGACGGTAAATGGCCCGCCTGGCATTGTGCCCAGTACATGACCTTATGGGACTTTCCTACTT
GGCAGTACATCTACGTATTAGTCATCGCTATTACCATGGTCGAGGTGAGCCCCACGTTCTGCTTCACTCT
CCCCATCTCCCCCCCCTCCCCACCCCCAATTTTGTATTTATTTATTTTTTAATTATTTTGTGCAGCGATG
GGGGCGGGGGGGGGGGGGGGGCGCGCGCCRGGSGGGGSGGGGSGGGGSGRGGGGSGGGGSGGGGSGRGGS
GGAGAGGKGCGGCGGCAGCCAATCAGAGCGGCGCGCTCCGAAAGTTTCCTTTTATGGCGAGGCGGCGGCG
GCGGCGGCCCTATAAAAAGCGAAGCGCGCGGCGGGCGGGAGTCGCTGCGCGCTGCCTTCGCCCCGTGCCC
CGCTCCGCCGCCGCCTCGCGCCGCCCGCCCCGGCTCTGACTGACCGCGTTACTCCCACAGGTGAGCGGGC
GGGACGGCCCTTCTCCTCCGGGCTGTAATTAGCTGAGCAAGAGGTAAGGGTTTAAGGGATGGTTGGTTGG
TGGGGTATTAATGTTTAATTACCTGGAGCACCTGCCTGAAATCACTTTTTTTCAGGTTGGACCGGTGCCA
CCATGGACTATAAGGACCACGACGGAGACTACAAGGATCATGATATTGATTACAAAGACGATGACGATAA
GATGGCCCCAAAGAAGAAGCGGAAGGTCGGTATCCACGGAGTCCCAGCAGCCGACAAGAAGTACAGCATC
GGCCTGGACATCGGCACCAACTCTGTGGGCTGGGCCGTGATCACCGACGAGTACAAGGTGCCCAGCAAGA
AATTCAAGGTGCTGGGCAACACCGACCGGCACAGCATCAAGAAGAACCTGATCGGAGCCCTGCTGTTCGA
CAGCGGCGAAACAGCCGAGGCCACCCGGCTGAAGAGAACCGCCAGAAGAAGATACACCAGACGGAAGAAC
CGGATCTGCTATCTGCAAGAGATCTTCAGCAACGAGATGGCCAAGGTGGACGACAGCTTCTTCCACAGAC
TGGAAGAGTCCTTCCTGGTGGAAGAGGATAAGAAGCACGAGCGGCACCCCATCTTCGGCAACATCGTGGA
CGAGGTGGCCTACCACGAGAAGTACCCCACCATCTACCACCTGAGAAAGAAACTGGTGGACAGCACCGAC
AAGGCCGACCTGCGGCTGATCTATCTGGCCCTGGCCCACATGATCAAGTTCCGGGGCCACTTCCTGATCG
AGGGCGACCTGAACCCCGACAACAGCGACGTGGACAAGCTGTTCATCCAGCTGGTGCAGACCTACAACCA
GCTGTTCGAGGAAAACCCCATCAACGCCAGCGGCGTGGACGCCAAGGCCATCCTGTCTGCCAGACTGAGC
AAGAGCAGACGGCTGGAAAATCTGATCGCCCAGCTGCCCGGCGAGAAGAAGAATGGCCTGTTCGGAAACC
TGATTGCCCTGAGCCTGGGCCTGACCCCCAACTTCAAGAGCAACTTCGACCTGGCCGAGGATGCCAAACT
GCAGCTGAGCAAGGACACCTACGACGACGACCTGGACAACCTGCTGGCCCAGATCGGCGACCAGTACGCC
GACCTGTTTCTGGCCGCCAAGAACCTGTCCGACGCCATCCTGCTGAGCGACATCCTGAGAGTGAACACCG
AGATCACCAAGGCCCCCCTGAGCGCCTCTATGATCAAGAGATACGACGAGCACCACCAGGACCTGACCCT
GCTGAAAGCTCTCGTGCGGCAGCAGCTGCCTGAGAAGTACAAAGAGATTTTCTTCGACCAGAGCAAGAAC
GGCTACGCCGGCTACATTGACGGCGGAGCCAGCCAGGAAGAGTTCTACAAGTTCATCAAGCCCATCCTGG
AAAAGATGGACGGCACCGAGGAACTGCTCGTGAAGCTGAACAGAGAGGACCTGCTGCGGAAGCAGCGGAC
CTTCGACAACGGCAGCATCCCCCACCAGATCCACCTGGGAGAGCTGCACGCCATTCTGCGGCGGCAGGAA
GATTTTTACCCATTCCTGAAGGACAACCGGGAAAAGATCGAGAAGATCCTGACCTTCCGCATCCCCTACT
ACGTGGGCCCTCTGGCCAGGGGAAACAGCAGATTCGCCTGGATGACCAGAAAGAGCGAGGAAACCATCAC
CCCCTGGAACTTCGAGGAAGTGGTGGACAAGGGCGCTTCCGCCCAGAGCTTCATCGAGCGGATGACCAAC
TTCGATAAGAACCTGCCCAACGAGAAGGTGCTGCCCAAGCACAGCCTGCTGTACGAGTACTTCACCGTGT
ATAACGAGCTGACCAAAGTGAAATACGTGACCGAGGGAATGAGAAAGCCCGCCTTCCTGAGCGGCGAGCA
GAAAAAGGCCATCGTGGACCTGCTGTTCAAGACCAACCGGAAAGTGACCGTGAAGCAGCTGAAAGAGGAC
TACTTCAAGAAAATCGAGTGCTTCGACTCCGTGGAAATCTCCGGCGTGGAAGATCGGTTCAACGCCTCCC
TGGGCACATACCACGATCTGCTGAAAATTATCAAGGACAAGGACTTCCTGGACAATGAGGAAAACGAGGA
CATTCTGGAAGATATCGTGCTGACCCTGACACTGTTTGAGGACAGAGAGATGATCGAGGAACGGCTGAAA
ACCTATGCCCACCTGTTCGACGACAAAGTGATGAAGCAGCTGAAGCGGCGGAGATACACCGGCTGGGGCA
GGCTGAGCCGGAAGCTGATCAACGGCATCCGGGACAAGCAGTCCGGCAAGACAATCCTGGATTTCCTGAA
GTCCGACGGCTTCGCCAACAGAAACTTCATGCAGCTGATCCACGACGACAGCCTGACCTTTAAAGAGGAC
ATCCAGAAAGCCCAGGTGTCCGGCCAGGGCGATAGCCTGCACGAGCACATTGCCAATCTGGCCGGCAGCC
CCGCCATTAAGAAGGGCATCCTGCAGACAGTGAAGGTGGTGGACGAGCTCGTGAAAGTGATGGGCCGGCA
CAAGCCCGAGAACATCGTGATCGAAATGGCCAGAGAGAACCAGACCACCCAGAAGGGACAGAAGAACAGC
CGCGAGAGAATGAAGCGGATCGAAGAGGGCATCAAAGAGCTGGGCAGCCAGATCCTGAAAGAACACCCCG
TGGAAAACACCCAGCTGCAGAACGAGAAGCTGTACCTGTACTACCTGCAGAATGGGCGGGATATGTACGT
GGACCAGGAACTGGACATCAACCGGCTGTCCGACTACGATGTGGACCATATCGTGCCTCAGAGCTTTCTG
AAGGACGACTCCATCGACAACAAGGTGCTGACCAGAAGCGACAAGAACCGGGGCAAGAGCGACAACGTGC
CCTCCGAAGAGGTCGTGAAGAAGATGAAGAACTACTGGCGGCAGCTGCTGAACGCCAAGCTGATTACCCA
GAGAAAGTTCGACAATCTGACCAAGGCCGAGAGAGGCGGCCTGAGCGAACTGGATAAGGCCGGCTTCATC
AAGAGACAGCTGGTGGAAACCCGGCAGATCACAAAGCACGTGGCACAGATCCTGGACTCCCGGATGAACA
CTAAGTACGACGAGAATGACAAGCTGATCCGGGAAGTGAAAGTGATCACCCTGAAGTCCAAGCTGGTGTC
CGATTTCCGGAAGGATTTCCAGTTTTACAAAGTGCGCGAGATCAACAACTACCACCACGCCCACGACGCC
TACCTGAACGCCGTCGTGGGAACCGCCCTGATCAAAAAGTACCCTAAGCTGGAAAGCGAGTTCGTGTACG
GCGACTACAAGGTGTACGACGTGCGGAAGATGATCGCCAAGAGCGAGCAGGAAATCGGCAAGGCTACCGC
CAAGTACTTCTTCTACAGCAACATCATGAACTTTTTCAAGACCGAGATTACCCTGGCCAACGGCGAGATC
CGGAAGCGGCCTCTGATCGAGACAAACGGCGAAACCGGGGAGATCGTGTGGGATAAGGGCCGGGATTTTG
CCACCGTGCGGAAAGTGCTGAGCATGCCCCAAGTGAATATCGTGAAAAAGACCGAGGTGCAGACAGGCGG
CTTCAGCAAAGAGTCTATCCTGCCCAAGAGGAACAGCGATAAGCTGATCGCCAGAAAGAAGGACTGGGAC
CCTAAGAAGTACGGCGGCTTCGACAGCCCCACCGTGGCCTATTCTGTGCTGGTGGTGGCCAAAGTGGAAA
AGGGCAAGTCCAAGAAACTGAAGAGTGTGAAAGAGCTGCTGGGGATCACCATCATGGAAAGAAGCAGCTT
CGAGAAGAATCCCATCGACTTTCTGGAAGCCAAGGGCTACAAAGAAGTGAAAAAGGACCTGATCATCAAG
CTGCCTAAGTACTCCCTGTTCGAGCTGGAAAACGGCCGGAAGAGAATGCTGGCCTCTGCCGGCGAACTGC
AGAAGGGAAACGAACTGGCCCTGCCCTCCAAATATGTGAACTTCCTGTACCTGGCCAGCCACTATGAGAA
GCTGAAGGGCTCCCCCGAGGATAATGAGCAGAAACAGCTGTTTGTGGAACAGCACAAGCACTACCTGGAC
GAGATCATCGAGCAGATCAGCGAGTTCTCCAAGAGAGTGATCCTGGCCGACGCTAATCTGGACAAAGTGC
TGTCCGCCTACAACAAGCACCGGGATAAGCCCATCAGAGAGCAGGCCGAGAATATCATCCACCTGTTTAC
CCTGACCAATCTGGGAGCCCCTGCCGCCTTCAAGTACTTTGACACCACCATCGACCGGAAGAGGTACACC
AGCACCAAAGAGGTGCTGGACGCCACCCTGATCCACCAGAGCATCACCGGCCTGTACGAGACACGGATCG
ACCTGTCTCAGCTGGGAGGCGACAAAAGGCCGGCGGCCACGAAAAAGGCCGGCCAGGCAAAAAAGAAAAA
GTAAGAATTCCTAGAGCTCGCTGATCAGCCTCGACTGTGCCTTCTAGTTGCCAGCCATCTGTTGTTTGCC
CCTCCCCCGTGCCTTCCTTGACCCTGGAAGGTGCCACTCCCACTGTCCTTTCCTAATAAAATGAGGAAAT
TGCATCGCATTGTCTGAGTAGGTGTCATTCTATTCTGGGGGGTGGGGTGGGGCAGGACAGCAAGGGGGAG
GATTGGGAAGAGAATAGCAGGCATGCTGGGGAGCGGCCGCAGGAACCCCTAGTGATGGAGTTGGCCACTC
CCTCTCTGCGCGCTCGCTCGCTCACTGAGGCCGGGCGACCAAAGGTCGCCCGACGCCCGGGCTTTGCCCG
GGCGGCCTCAGTGAGCGAGCGAGCGCGCAGCTGCCTGCAGGGGCGCCTGATGCGGTATTTTCTCCTTACG
CATCTGTGCGGTATTTCACACCGCATA
[95 nt withheld, positions 5698-5792]
T
[46 nt withheld, positions 5794-5839]
C
[141 nt withheld, positions 5841-5981]
CCTTTGACGTTGGAGTCCACGTTCTTT
[37 nt withheld, positions 6009-6045]
ACTCTATCTCGGGCTATTCTTTTGATTTATAAGGGATTTTGCCGATTTCGGTCTATTGGTTAAAAAATGA
GCTGATTTAACAAAAATTTAACGCGAATTTTAACAAAATATTAACGTTTACAATTTTATGGTGCACTCTC
AGTACAATCTGCTCTGATGCCGCATAGTTAAGCCAGCCCCGACACCCGCCAACACCCGCTGACGCGCCCT
GACGGGCTTGTCTGCTCCCGGCATCCGCTTACAGACAAGCTGTGACCGTCTCCGGGAGCTGCATGTGTCA
GAGGTTTTCACCGTCATCACCGAAACGCGCGAGACGAAAGGGCCTCGTGATACGCCTATTTTTATAGGTT
AATGTCATGATAATAATGGTTTCTTAGACGTCAGGTGGCACTTTTCGGGGAAATGTGCGCGGAACCCCTA
TTTGTTTATTTTTCTAAATACATTCAAATATGTATCCGCTCATGAGACAATAACCCTGATAAATGCTTCA
ATAATATTGAAAAAGGAAGAGTATGAGTATTCAACATTTCCGTGTCGCCCTTATTCCCTTTTTTGCGGCA
TTTTGCCTTCCTGTTTTTGCTCACCCAGAAACGCTGGTGAAAGTAAAAGATGCTGAAGATCAGTTGGGTG
CACGAGTGGGTTACATCGAACTGGATCTCAACAGCGGTAAGATCCTTGAGAGTTTTCGCCCCGAAGAACG
TTTTCCAATGATGAGCACTTTTAAAGTTCTGCTATGTGGCGCGGTATTATCCCGTATTGACGCCGGGCAA
GAGCAACTCGGTCGCCGCATACACTATTCTCAGAATGACTTGGTTGAGTACTCACCAGTCACAGAAAAGC
ATCTTACGGATGGCATGACAGTAAGAGAATTATGCAGTGCTGCCATAACCATGAGTGATAACACTGCGGC
CAACTTACTTCTGACAACGATCGGAGGACCGAAGGAGCTAACCGCTTTTTTGCACAACATGGGGGATCAT
GTAACTCGCCTTGATCGTTGGGAACCGGAGCTGAATGAAGCCATACCAAACGACGAGCGTGACACCACGA
TGCCTGTAGCAATGGCAACAACGTTGCGCAAACTATTAACTGGCGAACTACTTACTCTAGCTTCCCGGCA
ACAATTAATAGACTGGATGGAGGCGGATAAAGTTGCAGGACCACTTCTGCGCTCGGCCCTTCCGGCTGGC
TGGTTTATTGCTGATAAATCTGGAGCCGGTGAGCGTGGAAGCCGCGGTATCATTGCAGCACTGGGGCCAG
ATGGTAAGCCCTCCCGTATCGTAGTTATCTACACGACGGGGAGTCAGGCAACTATGGATGAACGAAATAG
ACAGATCGCTGAGATAGGTGCCTCACTGATTAAGCATTGGTAACTGTCAGACCAAGTTTACTCATATATA
CTTTAGATTGATTTAAAACTTCATTTTTAATTTAAAAGGATCTAGGTGAAGATCCTTTTTGATAATCTCA
TGACCAAAATCCCTTAACGTGAGTTTTCGTTCCACTGAGCGTCAGACCCCGTAGAAAAGATCAAAGGATC
TTCTTGAGATCCTTTTTTTCTGCGCGTAATCTGCTGCTTGCAAACAAAAAAACCACCGCTACCAGCGGTG
GTTTGTTTGCCGGATCAAGAGCTACCAACTCTTTTTCCGAAGGTAACTGGCTTCAGCAGAGCGCAGATAC
CAAATACTGTTCTTCTAGTGTAGCCGTAGTTAGGCCACCACTTCAAGAACTCTGTAGCACCGCCTACATA
CCTCGCTCTGCTAATCCTGTTACCAGTGGCTGCTGCCAGTGGCGATAAGTCGTGTCTTACCGGGTTGGAC
TCAAGACGATAGTTACCGGATAAGGCGCAGCGGTCGGGCTGAACGGGGGGTTCGTGCACACAGCCCAGCT
TGGAGCGAACGACCTACACCGAACTGAGATACCTACAGCGTGAGCTATGAGAAAGCGCCACGCTTCCCGA
AGGGAGAAAGGCGGACAGGTATCCGGTAAGCGGCAGGGTCGGAACAGGAGAGCGCACGAGGGAGCTTCCA
GGGGGAAACGCCTGGTATCTTTATAGTCCTGTCGGGTTTCGCCACCTCTGACTTGAGCGTCGATTTTTGT
GATGCTCGTCAGGGGGGCGGAGCCTATGGAAAAACGCCAGCAACGCGGCCTTTTTACGGTTCCTGGCCTT
TTGCTGGCCTTTTGCTCACATGTGAGGGCCTATTTCCCATGATTCCTTCATATTTGCATATACGATACAA
GGCTGTTAGAGAGATAATTGGAATTAATTTGACTGTAAACACAAAGATATTAGTACAAAATACGTGACGT
AGAAAGTAATAATTTCTTGGGTAGTTTGCAGTTTTAAAATTATGTTTTAAAATGGACTATCATATGCTTA
CCGTAACTTGAAAGTATTTCGATTTCTTGGCTTTATATATCTTGTGGAAAGGACGAAACACCGCCTTTCA
ATATGTGAACACC
